>Addgene plasmid #191711 | AiP12233 - pAAV-AiE0447h-minBG-SYFP2-WPRE3-BGHpA (Alias: CN2233) | addgene full sequence | sequence record 376689 | Addgene NGS Result
CCTGCAGGCAGCTGCGCGCTCGCTCGCTCACTGAGGCCGCCCGGGCGTCGGGCGACCTTTGGTCGCCCGG
CCTCAGTGAGCGAGCGAGCGCGCAGAGAGGGAGTGGCCAACTCCATCACTAGGGGTTCCTGCGGCCGCAC
GCGTTATGCTGTGGCCTGGGGATGGGAGGGAGAATCCACAGGCTGTGGGGATATTTCATAGGCTTCATCT
AGGCATTAAATGAGGAAATGAATGCAAAAGTGCCCAGCACAGTGCCTGACACATAAAAGCACCAATAAGC
TTCAGCTGTCTTCCCCCTTCTTCAAACTACTTAATTTTCTGTGAAACTAACACTTCTTTTCTAATTGCCC
TTGACTTCACATTCTTTAGCCCATTCTTCGTTACTAATCCATTCTTGCTAGTTCCTCCTACATTCCTATT
GTTCGTGTTAAAGATGACTTTTCTATTCACCTGTGTAAGTCTTGCTGCCTCCTACACTGATTAATTTAGC
TAGATTGAAAAGGAGGACTAGTGCTTCCTCCATAAAACTCCAATTAATCAATCATTTTAGAACTTGAGCT
ACTTTGTGTGGTGGTATTTGTGGAAAGAGCAGGAATATTGCTGTCAGTCCTGAGAGGTGGCATTTACTGG
CAGATAGACCTCAGACAAGTGATTTTACTCCTGTAAGCCTGAATTTGTTTATAGTACCCCAACTCATAAG
ATTGGTGAGAGAGCTCGGGCTGGGCATAAAAGTCAGGGCAGAGCCATCTATTGCTTACATTTGCTTCTGG
GATCCAGATCTTTCGAAGCTAGCGCTACCGGTCGCCACCATGGTGAGCAAGGGCGAGGAGCTGTTCACCG
GGGTGGTGCCCATCCTGGTCGAGCTGGACGGCGACGTAAACGGCCACAAGTTCAGCGTGTCCGGCGAGGG
CGAGGGCGATGCCACCTACGGCAAGCTGACCCTGAAGCTGATCTGCACCACCGGCAAGCTGCCCGTGCCC
TGGCCCACCCTCGTGACCACCCTGGGCTACGGCGTGCAGTGCTTCGCCCGCTACCCCGACCACATGAAGC
AGCACGACTTCTTCAAGTCCGCCATGCCCGAAGGCTACGTCCAGGAGCGCACCATCTTCTTCAAGGACGA
CGGCAACTACAAGACCCGCGCCGAGGTGAAGTTCGAGGGCGACACCCTGGTGAACCGCATCGAGCTGAAG
GGCATCGACTTCAAGGAGGACGGCAACATCCTGGGGCACAAGCTGGAGTACAACTACAACAGCCACAACG
TCTATATCACCGCCGACAAGCAGAAGAACGGCATCAAGGCCAACTTCAAGATCCGCCACAACATCGAGGA
CGGCGGCGTGCAGCTCGCCGACCACTACCAGCAGAACACCCCCATCGGCGACGGCCCCGTGCTGCTGCCC
GACAACCACTACCTGAGCTACCAGTCCAAGCTGAGCAAAGACCCCAACGAGAAGCGCGATCACATGGTCC
TGCTGGAGTTCGTGACCGCCGCCGGGATCACTCTCGGCATGGACGAGCTGTACAAGTAAGTCGACGGCGC
GCCGCGGCCGCGAATTCGATATCATAATCAACCTCTGGATTACAAAATTTGTGAAAGATTGACTGGTATT
CTTAACTATGTTGCTCCTTTTACGCTATGTGGATACGCTGCTTTAATGCCTTTGTATCATGCTATTGCTT
CCCGTATGGCTTTCATTTTCTCCTCCTTGTATAAATCCTGGTTAGTTCTTGCCACGGCGGAACTCATCGC
CGCCTGCCTTGCCCGCTGCTGGACAGGGGCTCGGCTGTTGGGCACTGACAATTCCGTGGCTCGAGAGATC
TTCGACTGTGCCTTCTAGTTGCCAGCCATCTGTTGTTTGCCCCTCCCCCGTGCCTTCCTTGACCCTGGAA
GGTGCCACTCCCACTGTCCTTTCCTAATAAAATGAGGAAATTGCATCGCATTGTCTGAGTAGGTGTCATT
CTATTCTGGGGGGTGGGGTGGGGCAGGACAGCAAGGGGGAGGATTGGGAAGACAATAGCAGGCATGAGAT
CTCACGTGCGGACCGAGCGGCCGCAGGAACCCCTAGTGATGGAGTTGGCCACTCCCTCTCTGCGCGCTCG
CTCGCTCACTGAGGCCGGGCGACCAAAGGTCGCCCGACGCCCGGGCTTTGCCCGGGCGGCCTCAGTGAGC
GAGCGAGCGCGCAGCTGCCTGCAGGGGCGCCTGATGCGGTATTTTCTCCTTACGCATCTGTGCGGTATTT
CACACCGCATA
[95 nt withheld, positions 2252-2346]
T
[46 nt withheld, positions 2348-2393]
C
[141 nt withheld, positions 2395-2535]
CCTTTGACGTTGGAGTCCACGTTCTTT
[37 nt withheld, positions 2563-2599]
ACTCTATCTCGGGCTATTCTTTTGATTTATAAGGGATTTTGCCGATTTCGGTCTATTGGTTAAAAAATGA
GCTGATTTAACAAAAATTTAACGCGAATTTTAACAAAATATTAACGTTTACAATTTTATGGTGCACTCTC
AGTACAATCTGCTCTGATGCCGCATAGTTAAGCCAGCCCCGACACCCGCCAACACCCGCTGACGCGCCCT
GACGGGCTTGTCTGCTCCCGGCATCCGCTTACAGACAAGCTGTGACCGTCTCCGGGAGCTGCATGTGTCA
GAGGTTTTCACCGTCATCACCGAAACGCGCGAGACGAAAGGGCCTCGTGATACGCCTATTTTTATAGGTT
AATGTCATGATAATAATGGTTTCTTAGACGTCAGGTGGCACTTTTCGGGGAAATGTGCGCGGAACCCCTA
TTTGTTTATTTTTCTAAATACATTCAAATATGTATCCGCTCATGAGACAATAACCCTGATAAATGCTTCA
ATAATATTGAAAAAGGAAGAGTATGAGTATTCAACATTTCCGTGTCGCCCTTATTCCCTTTTTTGCGGCA
TTTTGCCTTCCTGTTTTTGCTCACCCAGAAACGCTGGTGAAAGTAAAAGATGCTGAAGATCAGTTGGGTG
CACGAGTGGGTTACATCGAACTGGATCTCAACAGCGGTAAGATCCTTGAGAGTTTTCGCCCCGAAGAACG
TTTTCCAATGATGAGCACTTTTAAAGTTCTGCTATGTGGCGCGGTATTATCCCGTATTGACGCCGGGCAA
GAGCAACTCGGTCGCCGCATACACTATTCTCAGAATGACTTGGTTGAGTACTCACCAGTCACAGAAAAGC
ATCTTACGGATGGCATGACAGTAAGAGAATTATGCAGTGCTGCCATAACCATGAGTGATAACACTGCGGC
CAACTTACTTCTGACAACGATCGGAGGACCGAAGGAGCTAACCGCTTTTTTGCACAACATGGGGGATCAT
GTAACTCGCCTTGATCGTTGGGAACCGGAGCTGAATGAAGCCATACCAAACGACGAGCGTGACACCACGA
TGCCTGTAGCAATGGCAACAACGTTGCGCAAACTATTAACTGGCGAACTACTTACTCTAGCTTCCCGGCA
ACAATTAATAGACTGGATGGAGGCGGATAAAGTTGCAGGACCACTTCTGCGCTCGGCCCTTCCGGCTGGC
TGGTTTATTGCTGATAAATCTGGAGCCGGTGAGCGTGGGTCTCGCGGTATCATTGCAGCACTGGGGCCAG
ATGGTAAGCCCTCCCGTATCGTAGTTATCTACACGACGGGGAGTCAGGCAACTATGGATGAACGAAATAG
ACAGATCGCTGAGATAGGTGCCTCACTGATTAAGCATTGGTAACTGTCAGACCAAGTTTACTCATATATA
CTTTAGATTGATTTAAAACTTCATTTTTAATTTAAAAGGATCTAGGTGAAGATCCTTTTTGATAATCTCA
TGACCAAAATCCCTTAACGTGAGTTTTCGTTCCACTGAGCGTCAGACCCCGTAGAAAAGATCAAAGGATC
TTCTTGAGATCCTTTTTTTCTGCGCGTAATCTGCTGCTTGCAAACAAAAAAACCACCGCTACCAGCGGTG
GTTTGTTTGCCGGATCAAGAGCTACCAACTCTTTTTCCGAAGGTAACTGGCTTCAGCAGAGCGCAGATAC
CAAATACTGTTCTTCTAGTGTAGCCGTAGTTAGGCCACCACTTCAAGAACTCTGTAGCACCGCCTACATA
CCTCGCTCTGCTAATCCTGTTACCAGTGGCTGCTGCCAGTGGCGATAAGTCGTGTCTTACCGGGTTGGAC
TCAAGACGATAGTTACCGGATAAGGCGCAGCGGTCGGGCTGAACGGGGGGTTCGTGCACACAGCCCAGCT
TGGAGCGAACGACCTACACCGAACTGAGATACCTACAGCGTGAGCTATGAGAAAGCGCCACGCTTCCCGA
AGGGAGAAAGGCGGACAGGTATCCGGTAAGCGGCAGGGTCGGAACAGGAGAGCGCACGAGGGAGCTTCCA
GGGGGAAACGCCTGGTATCTTTATAGTCCTGTCGGGTTTCGCCACCTCTGACTTGAGCGTCGATTTTTGT
GATGCTCGTCAGGGGGGCGGAGCCTATGGAAAAACGCCAGCAACGCGGCCTTTTTACGGTTCCTGGCCTT
TTGCTGGCCTTTTGCTCACATGT
Features (pLannotate 1.2.2; 14 found; start..end, strand, type, name):
     12..39      +  repeat_region  AAV2 ITR (fragment): inverted terminal repeat of adeno-associated virus serotype 2 inverted
     68..95      +  repeat_region  AAV2 ITR (fragment): inverted terminal repeat of adeno-associated virus serotype 2 inverted
    810..1526    +  CDS            SYFP2: SYFP2 is a basic (constitutively fluorescent) yellow fluorescent protein published in 2006, derived from Aequorea victoria. It is reported to be a very rapidly-maturing monomer with moderate acid sensitivity.
   1566..1723    +  misc_feature   WPRE (fragment): woodchuck hepatitis virus posttranscriptional regulatory element
   1729..1809    +  misc_feature   WPRE (fragment): woodchuck hepatitis virus posttranscriptional regulatory element
   1826..1937    +  polyA_signal   bGH poly(A) signal: bovine growth hormone polyadenylation signal
   2055..2195    +  repeat_region  AAV2 ITR: inverted terminal repeat of adeno-associated virus serotype 2 inverted
   2200..2251    -  misc_feature   bom (fragment): basis of mobility region from pBR322
   2270..2725    +  rep_origin     f1 ori (sequence partly withheld): f1 bacteriophage origin of replication; arrow indicates direction of (+) strand synthesis
   2726..2775    -  misc_feature   bom (fragment): basis of mobility region from pBR322
   2877..2912    -  CDS            rop (fragment): Rop protein, which maintains plasmids at low copy number; rop
   3007..3111    +  promoter       AmpR promoter: bla
   3112..3972    +  CDS            AmpR: β-lactamase; bla; confers resistance to ampicillin, carbenicillin, and related antibiotics
   4143..4731    +  rep_origin     ori: high-copy-number ColE1/pMB1/pBR322/pUC origin of replication
