[The description below was written by a language model from this plasmid's Addgene catalogue record and pLannotate feature annotations shown in this document.]
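Description:
AiP12233 - pAAV-AiE0447h-minBG-SYFP2-WPRE3-BGHpA (alias CN2233) is a 4,792-nt recombinant AAV transfer plasmid designed to express a yellow fluorescent reporter in striatal medium spiny neurons. It is propagated in bacteria as a high-copy plasmid through a ColE1/pUC-type origin and selected with ampicillin via the β-lactamase gene and its native promoter. An f1 phage origin is also present, along with short remnants of the pBR322 bom and rop regions. The recorded recombination-deficient growth strain reflects the usual concern that AAV inverted terminal repeats are unstable in bacteria.

The payload lies between AAV2 ITRs, which supply the cis signals for replication and packaging of the genome into AAV capsids. One ITR is annotated in full downstream of the cassette, while the upstream one is detected only as two short fragments. According to the construct name, expression is driven by the enhancer AiE0447h placed upstream of a minimal beta-globin promoter (minBG). Neither element is annotated in the feature table, but the unannotated stretch between the left ITR and the coding sequence is where they would sit. In this design the minimal promoter alone gives little transcription, so the enhancer determines cell-type specificity. The SYFP2 coding sequence, a fast-maturing monomeric yellow fluorescent protein derived from Aequorea victoria, follows. After it comes WPRE3, a shortened woodchuck hepatitis virus posttranscriptional element seen as two WPRE fragments, which boosts transcript stability and expression, and then the bovine growth hormone polyadenylation signal.

The plasmid belongs to an enhancer-AAV toolbox for accessing striatal cell types. It serves to produce virus that labels medium spiny neurons with SYFP2 and so reports the enhancer's activity and specificity.
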