Addgene plasmid #191711: AiP12233 - pAAV-AiE0447h-minBG-SYFP2-WPRE3-BGHpA (Alias: CN2233)
Purpose: AI plasmid ALIAS: AiP12233. Expression of SYFP2 (yellow fluorescent protein) in striatal medium spiny neurons
Depositing lab: Allen Institute for Brain Science & Jonathan Ting. Depositing organization: Allen Institute. Publication: Enhancer AAV toolbox for accessing and perturbing striatal cell types and circuits. Hunker AC, Wirthlin ME, Gill G, Johansen NJ, Hooper M, Omstead V, Vargas S, Lerma MN, Taskin N, Weed N, Laird WD, Bishaw YM, Bendrick JL, Gore BB, Ben-Simon Y, Opitz-Araya X, Martinez RA, Way SW, Thyagarajan B, Otto S, Sanchez REA, Alexander JR, Amaya A, Amster A, Arbuckle J, Ayala A, Baker PM, Barcelli T, Barta S, Bertagnolli D, Bielstein C, Bishwakarma P, Bowlus J, Boyer G, Brouner K, Casian B, Casper T, Chakka AB, Chakrabarty R, Chong P, Clark M, Colbert K, Daniel S, Dawe T, Departee M, DiValentin P, Donadio NP, Dotson NI, Dwivedi D, Egdorf T, Fliss T, Gary A, Goldy J, Grasso C, Groce EL, Gudsnuk K, Han W, Haradon Z, Hastings S, Helback O, Ho WV, Huang C, Johnson T, Jones DL, Juneau Z, Kenney J, Leibly M, Li S, Liang E, Loeffler H, Lusk NA, Madigan Z, Malloy J, Malone J, McCue R, Melchor J, Mich JK, Moosman S, Morin E, Naidoo R, Newman D, Ngo K, Nguyen K, Oster AL, Ouellette B, Oyama AA, Pena N, Pham T, Phillips E, Pom C, Potekhina L, Ransford S, Ray PL, Reding M, Rette DF, Reynoldson C, Rimorin C, Sigler AR, Rocha DB, Ronellenfitch K, Ruiz A, Sawyer L, Sevigny JP, Shapovalova NV, Shepard N, Shulga L, Soliman S, Staats B, Taormina MJ, Tieu M, Wang Y, Wilkes J, Wood T, Zhou T, Williford A, Dee N, Mollenkopf T, Ng L, Esposito L, Kalmbach BE, Yao S, Ariza J, Collman F, Mufti S, Smith K, Waters J, Ersing I, Patrick M, Zeng H, Lein ES, Kojima Y, Horwitz G, Owen SF, Levi BP, Daigle TL, Tasic B, Bakken TE, Ting JT. Neuron. 2025 May 21;113(10):1507-1524.e17. doi: 10.1016/j.neuron.2025.04.035. PubMed 40403704.
Backbone
  Vector backbone: rAAV
  Vector type: AAV
Growth in bacteria
  Bacterial resistance: Ampicillin, 100 μg/mL
  Growth temperature: 30°C
  Growth strain: NEB Stable
  Copy number: High Copy
Gene/Insert
  Gene/Insert name: SYFP2
  Species: Other
  Mutation: none
  Cloning method: Restriction Enzyme; 5′ cloning site Unknown (unknown if destroyed)
Terms and licenses: Academic/Nonprofit Terms; Industry Terms: Not Available to Industry
Depositor comments: Allen Institute plasmid ALIAS: AiP12233 This work supported by NIH BRAIN Initiative grant UF1MH128339
How to cite: AiP12233 - pAAV-AiE0447h-minBG-SYFP2-WPRE3-BGHpA (Alias: CN2233) was a gift from Allen Institute for Brain Science & Jonathan Ting (Addgene plasmid # 191711 ; http://n2t.net/addgene:191711 ; RRID:Addgene_191711)
